>Addgene plasmid #192523 | pEXPA10-NLS-3xmCitrine | addgene full sequence | sequence record 377709 | Addgene NGS Result
TTTCACGCCCTTTTAAATATCCGATTATTCTAATAAACGCTCTTTTCTCTTAGGTTTACCCGCCAATATA
TCCTGTCAAACACTGATAGTTTAAACTGAAGGCGGGAAACGACAATCTGATCCAAGCTCAAGCTGCTCTA
GCATTCGCCATTCAGGCTGCGCAACTGTTGGGAAGGGCGATCGGTGCGGGCCTCTTCGCTATTACGCCAG
CTGGCGAAAGGGGGATGTGCTGCAAGGCGATTAAGTTGGGTAACGCCAGGGTTTTCCCAGTCACGACGTT
GTAAAACGACGGCCAGTGCCAAGCTTGGGTCTAGAGTTATCAACAAGTTTGTACAAAAAAGCAGGCTCCG
CGGCCGCCCCCTTCACCCGTATAGATAATAATTAAATGAATCCTGTGGAGGTGAACATAACACACAATGT
TGATAGAATTTGTCATCAACAGGTGGATAGTCGCATGGACAAACATAGAGAGGTTTTGGAAGGGGCACTT
TGCTCCCCATGGTTTTCTCGAACTTACCAAGAAAAATAAAAGACTTTTAAGGTTCACCTGTTTTCTTTAG
AAGGATCTTTAATAAGTATTTGAAAATGTTACTAATCTAAATTAATGTGCAATTACAGACAAACAAACAA
AAAACGAAGAGAAGCGAAATTAAAATAGGAGACCAGTACGAGCGGAAACGATGAAAAAGACAAAACAGCA
GGCATGTGCATGCATTGGCTTTGGCTATTGATCTCAAGCTTAATAAAAAATGTTAGAAACTATCCCTTTC
AATTTTCAATACTCCTTCACTATATACCAAATAACCAATTTGATGACTAGCAGAAAAATATTATATTTGT
TTGGCTTCTTTCAAACCCCCGATTAATTTATTTTGGCGTTTGTAAACTCAAGGAATCCTATGATATTATT
TTTTACGTTGCGATTTCGAGTTTCTCCTATGATTGTTAAATTTTAATTTCTTTTGTGGTTACACGCATGC
TGGATATTATGCTTTAGTAATGTGTAGTCAATTTTTATTACTTATCATTTAATCCCCATGACACTAGCTT
GATAAATCGACAGATATATATTATATATGTAATGAATGTAAGAGGATAATCAATAATTTTTTGGCGTTAA
TCTAATCATTTCTAGATACAAGCGTTACGAACAATTCAAATGATCAAACTTTCCTTCTTTTGCTATTTTA
TCATAAATAAAACGTTAGCCTAAACGGTGTTTGTCGACTACTTGTGGTCCTCTGGCAAATCTATGTACTC
ATCGTCTCATTCTCTTTATTTTCTATCATTTTTGTTGAGTTCTTATTTTTTTGTTTGACACTCGAAAAAA
TGTTGAGAAGTAACGTAACCGACTTTGCATTGCTTTTGTTAAACCATCAAAATGAATTGAAGGTTATGTA
AACAAAAGTAGTAGCAAGGGCCCATGTTTTTGAGCTCTGATTACGGGAGGTTGGCCGTAGATTTCTGCGG
CTGCAAGTTCTTGACCTTATTAAATTCAATAGTTACAATTATCTTCTCGTCGAAAATTTCTGATATATTT
ATTTTTTTTGAATTAAATAGGAACTGGTTACATAACACGCACGATATAGGTAGGAAAACACAGGTAAGGA
ACAGAGTTATAGGTTTCCTGATACGTCTATCTCAAAACAGACCACTGTGACCCACTTAGATTTCAGCTTG
ATTTTTCTATCACTGTTTTTGCTTCTTTTTTACTTTTTTCCCCTAGTTCAGAGTTCTAAAATTGTAAATT
AGTTTTATCGTAGAAGTACCAAATCAAGTGATTCAATGGTTAAATTAAGGTATTAAGTTACATTTGATAT
TTAAAAGTATCCAGACCTTCATTATAGCTCATAAGGGTTAACATTTTGTCGTTCTTTTGTATATTCATGG
CAAGCTCTAATTCATGACTAAGTCACATTTTTCAAATATGTTTTTAGTTTTTACTTATGTTGGTAATTAG
TGGATTTATAGTTAAGTTAAAAAGTTGGCGAGTTCTAGCTTTGAAACTCATTTAGATATATATATATATA
TATATATATATTCAATTTTAGTAAATTGTTAATCTATTCTAATGGTGTAACTGTAACAAATGAGAATGAA
AAAAATATACTATTGTGAATAAAACCCCACACAACACATTACTATAATAAGTTAAACTTCTTTTTTTGTA
GGCGCCTGGAAAAAAAAGAAAAGCAACAAGAGGGCTGTGAGGACGCATCACCGGTTTCGTAGCACACATG
TGCATTTGTCTCTTTGCTTTTTCGGTTTTTTTCTTGCCAATCAATTTATTTTGTTCCTCAGAAAAAAGAA
AATCTAAAACCAAAATATATATTATAACCTCATTTAATAAACAACAAAAATGTTTGTTGAAAAAAAAAAA
GTTTTTATTTATCTTGACCTTATTTCTTTGAAGAAAATAAAGCTTGGTTATTAAAGAAGTCCAAGTTAGT
TGCCACCATCAGTGGCATAACGGTAAATTAAAGCCAACTTCCTCTAACTAAAGTTTTCTATAAATTCAAC
CACTCACCTCCCACTCTAAAACCCAACAACATAATTTCACATATCTCTCTTTCTTTCTCTTGAAGGAAAG
ACGAAGATCTCCAAGTCCCAAGTACGTAACTACTTTCTCCATCTACATTCAATTGTTTCTCCTTAATTTC
TCTAGTACATATTTACTTGTGCTATAAGTAATTGATTTTATATCACCCATGCCAAAGAAGAAGAGAAAGG
TCAAGGGTGGGCGCGCCGACCCAGCTTTCTTGTACAAAGTGGTTGATAACAGCGCTGGAGGCTCCGGTGG
GAGCATGGTGAGCAAGGGCGAGGAGCTGTTCACCGGGGTGGTGCCCATCCTGGTCGAGCTGGACGGCGAC
GTAAACGGCCACAAGTTCAGCGTGTCCGGCGAGGGCGAGGGCGATGCCACCTACGGCAAGCTGACCCTGA
AGTTCATCTGCACCACCGGCAAGCTGCCCGTGCCCTGGCCCACCCTCGTGACCACCTTCGGCTACGGCCT
GATGTGCTTCGCCCGCTACCCCGACCACATGAAGCAGCACGACTTCTTCAAGTCCGCCATGCCCGAAGGC
TACGTCCAGGAGCGCACCATCTTCTTCAAGGACGACGGCAACTACAAGACCCGCGCCGAGGTGAAGTTCG
AGGGCGACACCCTGGTGAACCGCATCGAGCTGAAGGGCATCGACTTCAAGGAGGACGGCAACATCCTGGG
GCACAAGCTGGAGTACAACTACAACAGCCACAACGTCTATATCATGGCCGACAAGCAGAAGAACGGCATC
AAGGTGAACTTCAAGATCCGCCACAACATCGAGGACGGCAGCGTGCAGCTCGCCGACCACTACCAGCAGA
ACACCCCCATCGGCGACGGCCCCGTGCTGCTGCCCGACAACCACTACCTGAGCTACCAGTCCGCCCTGAG
CAAAGACCCCAACGAGAAGCGCGATCACATGGTCCTGCTGGAGTTCGTGACCGCCGCCGGGATCACTCTC
GGCATGGACGAGCTGTACAAGGCTGGAGGCTCCGGTGGGAGCATGGTGAGCAAGGGCGAGGAGCTGTTCA
CCGGGGTGGTGCCCATCCTGGTCGAGCTGGACGGCGACGTAAACGGCCACAAGTTCAGCGTGTCCGGCGA
GGGCGAGGGCGATGCCACCTACGGCAAGCTGACCCTGAAGTTCATCTGCACCACCGGCAAGCTGCCCGTG
CCCTGGCCCACCCTCGTGACCACCTTCGGCTACGGCCTGATGTGCTTCGCCCGCTACCCCGACCACATGA
AGCAGCACGACTTCTTCAAGTCCGCCATGCCCGAAGGCTACGTCCAGGAGCGCACCATCTTCTTCAAGGA
CGACGGCAACTACAAGACCCGCGCCGAGGTGAAGTTCGAGGGCGACACCCTGGTGAACCGCATCGAGCTG
AAGGGCATCGACTTCAAGGAGGACGGCAACATCCTGGGGCACAAGCTGGAGTACAACTACAACAGCCACA
ACGTCTATATCATGGCCGACAAGCAGAAGAACGGCATCAAGGTGAACTTCAAGATCCGCCACAACATCGA
GGACGGCAGCGTGCAGCTCGCCGACCACTACCAGCAGAACACCCCCATCGGCGACGGCCCCGTGCTGCTG
CCCGACAACCACTACCTGAGCTACCAGTCCGCCCTGAGCAAAGACCCCAACGAGAAGCGCGATCACATGG
TCCTGCTGGAGTTCGTGACCGCCGCCGGGATCACTCTCGGCATGGACGAGCTGTACAAGGCTGGAGGCTC
CGGTGGGAGCATGGTGAGCAAGGGCGAGGAGCTGTTCACCGGGGTGGTGCCCATCCTGGTCGAGCTGGAC
GGCGACGTAAACGGCCACAAGTTCAGCGTGTCCGGCGAGGGCGAGGGCGATGCCACCTACGGCAAGCTGA
CCCTGAAGTTCATCTGCACCACCGGCAAGCTGCCCGTGCCCTGGCCCACCCTCGTGACCACCTTCGGCTA
CGGCCTGATGTGCTTCGCCCGCTACCCCGACCACATGAAGCAGCACGACTTCTTCAAGTCCGCCATGCCC
GAAGGCTACGTCCAGGAGCGCACCATCTTCTTCAAGGACGACGGCAACTACAAGACCCGCGCCGAGGTGA
AGTTCGAGGGCGACACCCTGGTGAACCGCATCGAGCTGAAGGGCATCGACTTCAAGGAGGACGGCAACAT
CCTGGGGCACAAGCTGGAGTACAACTACAACAGCCACAACGTCTATATCATGGCCGACAAGCAGAAGAAC
GGCATCAAGGTGAACTTCAAGATCCGCCACAACATCGAGGACGGCAGCGTGCAGCTCGCCGACCACTACC
AGCAGAACACCCCCATCGGCGACGGCCCCGTGCTGCTGCCCGACAACCACTACCTGAGCTACCAGTCCGC
CCTGAGCAAAGACCCCAACGAGAAGCGCGATCACATGGTCCTGCTGGAGTTCGTGACCGCCGCCGGGATC
ACTCTCGGCATGGACGAGCTGTACAAGTAAGCTTGCATGCCTGCAGGTCGACTCTAGAGGATCCCCGGGT
ACCGAGCTCGAATTTCCCCGATCGTTCAAACATTTGGCAATAAAGTTTCTTAAGATTGAATCCTGTTGCC
GGTCTTGCGATGATTATCATATAATTTCTGTTGAATTACGTTAAGCATGTAATAATTAACATGTAATGCA
TGACGTTATTTATGAGATGGGTTTTTATGATTAGAGTCCCGCAATTATACATTTAATACGCGATAGAAAA
CAAAATATAGCGCGCAAACTAGGATAAATTATCGCGCGCGGTGTCATCTATGTTACTAGATCGGGAATTG
GTTCCGGAACCAATTCGTAATCATGTCATAGCTGTTTCCTGTGTGAAATTGTTATCCGCTCACAATTCCA
CACAACATACGAGCCGGAAGCATAAAGTGTAAAGCCTGGGGTGCCTAATGAGTGAGCTAACTCACATTAG
GCTGAATTAGGCGCGCCTATTTCTGAATTCAACACATTGCGGACGTTTTTAATGTACTGAATTAACGCCG
AATTAATTCGGGGGATCTGGATTTTAGTACTGGATTTTGGTTTTAGGAATTAGAAATTTTATTGATAGAA
GTATTTTACAAATACAAATACATACTAAGGGTTTCTTATATGCTCAACACATGAGCGAAACCCTATAGGA
ACCCTAATTCCCTTATCTGGGAACTACTCACACATTATTATGGAGAAACTCGAGCTTGTCGATCGACAGA
TCCCGGTCGGCATCTACTCTATTTCTTTGCCCTCGGACGAGTGCTGGGGCGTCGGTTTCCACTATCGGCG
AGTACTTCTACACAGCCATCGGTCCAGACGGCCGCGCTTCTGCGGGCGATTTGTGTACGCCCGACAGTCC
CGGCTCCGGATCGGACGATTGCGTCGCATCGACCCTGCGCCCAAGCTGCATCATCGAAATTGCCGTCAAC
CAAGCTCTGATAGAGTTGGTCAAGACCAATGCGGAGCATATACGCCCGGAGTCGTGGCGATCCTGCAAGC
TCCGGATGCCTCCGCTCGAAGTAGCGCGTCTGCTGCTCCATACAAGCCAACCACGGCCTCCAGAAGAAGA
TGTTGGCGACCTCGTATTGGGAATCCCCGAACATCGCCTCGCTCCAGTCAATGACCGCTGTTATGCGGCC
ATTGTCCGTCAGGACATTGTTGGAGCCGAAATCCGCGTGCACGAGGTGCCGGACTTCGGGGCAGTCCTCG
GCCCAAAGCATCAGCTCATCGAGAGCCTGCGCGACGGACGCACTGACGGTGTCGTCCATCACAGTTTGCC
AGTGATACACATGGGGATCAGCAATCGCGCATATGAAATCACGCCATGTAGTGTATTGACCGATTCCTTG
CGGTCCGAATGGGCCGAACCCGCTCGTCTGGCTAAGATCGGCCGCAGCGATCGCATCCATAGCCTCCGCG
ACCGGTTGTAGAACAGCGGGCAGTTCGGTTTCAGGCAGGTCTTGCAACGTGACACCCTGTGAACGGCGGG
AGATGCAATAGGTCAGGCTCTCGCTAAACTCCCCAATGTCAAGCACTTCCGGAATCGGGAGCGCGGCCGA
TGCAAAGTGCCGATAAACATAACGATCTTTGTAGAAACCATCGGCGCAGCTATTTACCCGCAGGACATAT
CCACGCCCTCCTACATCGAAGCTGAAAGCACGAGATTCTTCGCCCTCCGAGAGCTGCATCAGGTCGGAGA
CGCTGTCGAACTTTTCGATCAGAAACTTCTCGACAGACGTCGCGGTGAGTTCAGGCTTTTTCATATCTCA
TTGCCCCCCGGATCTGCGAAAGCTCGAGAGAGATAGATTTGTAGAGAGAGACTGGTGATTTCAGCGTGTC
CTCTCCAAATGAAATGAACTTCCTTATATAGAGGAAGGGTCTTGCGAAGGATAGTGGGATTGTGCGTCAT
CCCTTACGTCAGTGGAGATATCACATCAATCCACTTGCTTTGAAGACGTGGTTGGAACGTCTTCTTTTTC
CACGATGCTCCTCGTGGGTGGGGGTCCATCTTTGGGACCACTGTCGGCAGAGGCATCTTGAACGATAGCC
TTTCCTTTATCGCAATGATGGCATTTGTAGGTGCCACCTTCCTTTTCTACTGTCCTTTTGATGAAGTGAC
AGATAGCTGGGCAATGGAATCCGAGGAGGTTTCCCGATATTACCCTTTGTTGAAAAGTCTCAATAGCCCT
TTGGTCTTCTGAGACTGTATCTTTGATATTCTTGGAGTAGACGAGAGTGTCGTGCTCCACCATGTTCACA
TCAATCCACTTGCTTTGAAGACGTGGTTGGAACGTCTTCTTTTTCCACGATGCTCCTCGTGGGTGGGGGT
CCATCTTTGGGACCACTGTCGGCAGAGGCATCTTGAACGATAGCCTTTCCTTTATCGCAATGATGGCATT
TGTAGGTGCCACCTTCCTTTTCTACTGTCCTTTTGATGAAGTGACAGATAGCTGGGCAATGGAATCCGAG
GAGGTTTCCCGATATTACCCTTTGTTGAAAAGTCTCAATAGCCCTTTGGTCTTCTGAGACTGTATCTTTG
ATATTCTTGGAGTAGACGAGAGTGTCGTGCTCCACCATGTTGGCAAGCTGCTCTAGCCAATACGCAAACC
GAATTCAGAAATAAATTCAGCCTAATTCGGCGTTAATTCAGTACATTAAAAACGTCCGCAATGTGTTATT
AAGTTGTCTAAGCGTCAATTTGTTTACACCACAATATATCCTGCCACCAGCCAGCCAACAGCTCCCCGAC
CGGCAGCTCGGCACAAAATCACCACTCGATACAGGCAGCCCATCAGTCCGGGACGGCGTCAGCGGGAGAG
CCGTTGTAAGGCGGCAGACTTTGCTCATGTTACCGATGCTATTCGGAAGAACGGCAACTAAGCTGCCGGG
TTTGAAACACGGATGATCTCGCGGAGGGTAGCATGTTGATTGTAACGATGACAGAGCGTTGCTGCCTGTG
ATCAATTCGGGCACGAACCCAGTGGACATAAGCCTGTTCGGTTCGTAAGCTGTAATGCAAGTAGCGTATG
CGCTCACGCAACTGGTCCAGAACCTTGACCGAACGCAGCGGTGGTAACGGCGCAGTGGCGGTTTTCATGG
CTTGTTATGACTGTTTTTTTGGGGTACAGTCTATGCCTCGGGCATCCAAGCAGCAAGCGCGTTACGCCGT
GGGTCGATGTTTGATGTTATGGAGCAGCAACGATGTTACGCAGCAGGGCAGTCGCCCTAAAACAAAGTTA
AACATCATGGGGGAAGCGGTGATCGCCGAAGTATCGACTCAACTATCAGAGGTAGTTGGCGTCATCGAGC
GCCATCTCGAACCGACGTTGCTGGCCGTACATTTGTACGGCTCCGCAGTGGATGGCGGCCTGAAGCCACA
CAGTGATATTGATTTGCTGGTTACGGTGACCGTAAGGCTTGATGAAACAACGCGGCGAGCTTTGATCAAC
GACCTTTTGGAAACTTCGGCTTCCCCTGGAGAGAGCGAGATTCTCCGCGCTGTAGAAGTCACCATTGTTG
TGCACGACGACATCATTCCGTGGCGTTATCCAGCTAAGCGCGAACTGCAATTTGGAGAATGGCAGCGCAA
TGACATTCTTGCAGGTATCTTCGAGCCAGCCACGATCGACATTGATCTGGCTATCTTGCTGACAAAAGCA
AGAGAACATAGCGTTGCCTTGGTAGGTCCAGCGGCGGAGGAACTCTTTGATCCGGTTCCTGAACAGGATC
TATTTGAGGCGCTAAATGAAACCTTAACGCTATGGAACTCGCCGCCCGACTGGGCTGGCGATGAGCGAAA
TGTAGTGCTTACGTTGTCCCGCATTTGGTACAGCGCAGTAACCGGCAAAATCGCGCCGAAGGATGTCGCT
GCCGACTGGGCAATGGAGCGCCTGCCGGCCCAGTATCAGCCCGTCATACTTGAAGCTAGACAGGCTTATC
TTGGACAAGAAGAAGATCGCTTGGCCTCGCGCGCAGATCAGTTGGAAGAATTTGTCCACTACGTGAAAGG
CGAGATCACCAAGGTAGTCGGCAAATAATGTCTAGCTAGAAATTCGTTCAAGCCGACGCCGCTTCGCGGC
GCGGCTTAACTCAAGCGTTAGATGCACTAAGCACATAATTGCTCACAGCCAAACTATCAGGTCAAGTCTG
CTTTTATTATTTTTAAGCGTGCATAATAAGCCCTACACAAATTGGGAGATATATCATGCATGACCAAAAT
CCCTTAACGTGAGTTTTCGTTCCACTGAGCGTCAGACCCCGTAGAAAAGATCAAAGGATCTTCTTGAGAT
CCTTTTTTTCTGCGCGTAATCTGCTGCTTGCAAACAAAAAAACCACCGCTACCAGCGGTGGTTTGTTTGC
CGGATCAAGAGCTACCAACTCTTTTTCCGAAGGTAACTGGCTTCAGCAGAGCGCAGATACCAAATACTGT
CCTTCTAGTGTAGCCGTAGTTAGGCCACCACTTCAAGAACTCTGTAGCACCGCCTACATACCTCGCTCTG
CTAATCCTGTTACCAGTGGCTGCTGCCAGTGGCGATAAGTCGTGTCTTACCGGGTTGGACTCAAGACGAT
AGTTACCGGATAAGGCGCAGCGGTCGGGCTGAACGGGGGGTTCGTGCACACAGCCCAGCTTGGAGCGAAC
GACCTACACCGAACTGAGATACCTACAGCGTGAGCTATGAGAAAGCGCCACGCTTCCCGAAGGGAGAAAG
GCGGACAGGTATCCGGTAAGCGGCAGGGTCGGAACAGGAGAGCGCACGAGGGAGCTTCCAGGGGGAAACG
CCTGGTATCTTTATAGTCCTGTCGGGTTTCGCCACCTCTGACTTGAGCGTCGATTTTTGTGATGCTCGTC
AGGGGGGCGGAGCCTATGGAAAAACGCCAGCAACGCGGCCTTTTTACGGTTCCTGGCCTTTTGCTGGCCT
TTTGCTCACATGTTCTTTCCTGCGTTATCCCCTGATTCTGTGGATAACCGTATTACCGCCTTTGAGTGAG
CTGATACCGCTCGCCGCAGCCGAACGACCGAGCGCAGCGAGTCAGTGAGCGAGGAAGCGGAAGAGCGCCT
GATGCGGTATTTTCTCCTTACGCATCTGTGCGGTATTTCACACCGCATATGGTGCACTCTCAGTACAATC
TGCTCTGATGCCGCATAGTTAAGCCAGTATACACTCCGCTATCGCTACGTGACTGGGTCATGGCTGCGCC
CCGACACCCGCCAACACCCGCTGACGCGCCCTGACGGGCTTGTCTGCTCCCGGCATCCGCTTACAGACAA
GCTGTGACCGTCTCCGGGAGCTGCATGTGTCAGAGGTTTTCACCGTCATCACCGAAACGCGCGAGGCAGG
GTGCCTTGATGTGGGCGCCGGCGGTCGAGTGGCGACGGCGCGGCTTGTCCGCGCCCTGGTAGATTGCCTG
GCCGTAGGCCAGCCATTTTTGAGCGGCCAGCGGCCGCGATAGGCCGACGCGAAGCGGCGGGGCGTAGGGA
GCGCAGCGACCGAAGGGTAGGCGCTTTTTGCAGCTCTTCGGCTGTGCGCTGGCCAGACAGTTATGCACAG
GCCAGGCGGGTTTTAAGAGTTTTAATAAGTTTTAAAGAGTTTTAGGCGGAAAAATCGCCTTTTTTCTCTT
TTATATCAGTCACTTACATGTGTGACCGGTTCCCAATGTACGGCTTTGGGTTCCCAATGTACGGGTTCCG
GTTCCCAATGTACGGCTTTGGGTTCCCAATGTACGTGCTATCCACAGGAAAGAGACCTTTTCGACCTTTT
TCCCCTGCTAGGGCAATTTGCCCTAGCATCTGCTCCGTACATTAGGAACCGGCGGATGCTTCGCCCTCGA
TCAGGTTGCGGTAGCGCATGACTAGGATCGGGCCAGCCTGCCCCGCCTCCTCCTTCAAATCGTACTCCGG
CAGGTCATTTGACCCGATCAGCTTGCGCACGGTGAAACAGAACTTCTTGAACTCTCCGGCGCTGCCACTG
CGTTCGTAGATCGTCTTGAACAACCATCTGGCTTCTGCCTTGCCTGCGGCGCGGCGTGCCAGGCGGTAGA
GAAAACGGCCGATGCCGGGATCGATCAAAAAGTAATCGGGGTGAACCGTCAGCACGTCCGGGTTCTTGCC
TTCTGTGATCTCGCGGTACATCCAATCAGCTAGCTCGATCTCGATGTACTCCGGCCGCCCGGTTTCGCTC
TTTACGATCTTGTAGCGGCTAATCAAGGCTTCACCCTCGGATACCGTCACCAGGCGGCCGTTCTTGGCCT
TCTTCGTACGCTGCATGGCAACGTGCGTGGTGTTTAACCGAATGCAGGTTTCTACCAGGTCGTCTTTCTG
CTTTCCGCCATCGGCTCGCCGGCAGAACTTGAGTACGTCCGCAACGTGTGGACGGAACACGCGGCCGGGC
TTGTCTCCCTTCCCTTCCCGGTATCGGTTCATGGATTCGGTTAGATGGGAAACCGCCATCAGTACCAGGT
CGTAATCCCACACACTGGCCATGCCGGCCGGCCCTGCGGAAACCTCTACGTGCCCGTCTGGAAGCTCGTA
GCGGATCACCTCGCCAGCTCGTCGGTCACGCTTCGACAGACGGAAAACGGCCACGTCCATGATGCTGCGA
CTATCGCGGGTGCCCACGTCATAGAGCATCGGAACGAAAAAATCTGGTTGCTCGTCGCCCTTGGGCGGCT
TCCTAATCGACGGCGCACCGGCTGCCGGCGGTTGCCGGGATTCTTTGCGGATTCGATCAGCGGCCGCTTG
CCACGATTCACCGGGGCGTGCTTCTGCCTCGATGCGTTGCCGCTGGGCGGCCTGCGCGGCCTTCAACTTC
TCCACCAGGTCATCACCCAGCGCCGCGCCGATTTGTACCGGGCCGGATGGTTTGCGACCGCTCACGCCGA
TTCCTCGGGCTTGGGGGTTCCAGTGCCATTGCAGGGCCGGCAGACAACCCAGCCGCTTACGCCTGGCCAA
CCGCCCGTTCCTCCACACATGGGGCATTCCACGGCGTCGGTGCCTGGTTGTTCTTGATTTTCCATGCCGC
CTCCTTTAGCCGCTAAAATTCATCTACTCATTTATTCATTTGCTCATTTACTCTGGTAGCTGCGCGATGT
ATTCAGATAGCAGCTCGGTAATGGTCTTGCCTTGGCGTACCGCGTACATCTTCAGCTTGGTGTGATCCTC
CGCCGGCAACTGAAAGTTGACCCGCTTCATGGCTGGCGTGTCTGCCAGGCTGGCCAACGTTGCAGCCTTG
CTGCTGCGTGCGCTCGGACGGCCGGCACTTAGCGTGTTTGTGCTTTTGCTCATTTTCTCTTTACCTCATT
AACTCAAATGAGTTTTGATTTAATTTCAGCGGCCAGCGCCTGGACCTCGCGGGCAGCGTCGCCCTCGGGT
TCTGATTCAAGAACGGTTGTGCCGGCGGCGGCAGTGCCTGGGTAGCTCACGCGCTGCGTGATACGGGACT
CAAGAATGGGCAGCTCGTACCCGGCCAGCGCCTCGGCAACCTCACCGCCGATGCGCGTGCCTTTGATCGC
CCGCGACACGACAAAGGCCGCTTGTAGCCTTCCATCCGTGACCTCAATGCGCTGCTTAACCAGCTCCACC
AGGTCGGCGGTGGCCCATATGTCGTAAGGGCTTGGCTGCACCGGAATCAGCACGAAGTCGGCTGCCTTGA
TCGCGGACACAGCCAAGTCCGCCGCCTGGGGCGCTCCGTCGATCACTACGAAGTCGCGCCGGCCGATGGC
CTTCACGTCGCGGTCAATCGTCGGGCGGTCGATGCCGACAACGGTTAGCGGTTGATCTTCCCGCACGGCC
GCCCAATCGCGGGCACTGCCCTGGGGATCGGAATCGACTAACAGAACATCGGCCCCGGCGAGTTGCAGGG
CGCGGGCTAGATGGGTTGCGATGGTCGTCTTGCCTGACCCGCCTTTCTGGTTAAGTACAGCGATAACCTT
CATGCGTTCCCCTTGCGTATTTGTTTATTTACTCATCGCATCATATACGCAGCGACCGCATGACGCAAGC
TGTTTTACTCAAATACACATCACCTTTTTAGACGGCGGCGCTCGGTTTCTTCAGCGGCCAAGCTGGCCGG
CCAGGCCGCCAGCTTGGCATCAGACAAACCGGCCAGGATTTCATGCAGCCGCACGGTTGAGACGTGCGCG
GGCGGCTCGAACACGTACCCGGCCGCGATCATCTCCGCCTCGATCTCTTCGGTAATGAAAAACGGTTCGT
CCTGGCCGTCCTGGTGCGGTTTCATGCTTGTTCCTCTTGGCGTTCATTCTCGGCGGCCGCCAGGGCGTCG
GCCTCGGTCAATGCGTCCTCACGGAAGGCACCGCGCCGCCTGGCCTCGGTGGGCGTCACTTCCTCGCTGC
GCTCAAGTGCGCGGTACAGGGTCGAGCGATGCACGCCAAGCAGTGCAGCCGCCTCTTTCACGGTGCGGCC
TTCCTGGTCGATCAGCTCGCGGGCGTGCGCGATCTGTGCCGGGGTGAGGGTAGGGCGGGGGCCAAACTTC
ACGCCTCGGGCCTTGGCGGCCTCGCGCCCGCTCCGGGTGCGGTCGATGATTAGGGAACGCTCGAACTCGG
CAATGCCGGCGAACACGGTCAACACCATGCGGCCGGCCGGCGTGGTGGTGTCGGCCCACGGCTCTGCCAG
GCTACGCAGGCCCGCGCCGGCCTCCTGGATGCGCTCGGCAATGTCCAGTAGGTCGCGGGTGCTGCGGGCC
AGGCGGTCTAGCCTGGTCACTGTCACAACGTCGCCAGGGCGTAGGTGGTCAAGCATCCTGGCCAGCTCCG
GGCGGTCGCGCCTGGTGCCGGTGATCTTCTCGGAAAACAGCTTGGTGCAGCCGGCCGCGTGCAGTTCGGC
CCGTTGGTTGGTCAAGTCCTGGTCGTCGGTGCTGACGCGGGCATAGCCCAGCAGGCCAGCGGCGGCGCTC
TTGTTCATGGCGTAATGTCTCCGGTTCTAGTCGCAAGTATTCTACTTTATGCGACTAAAACACGCGACAA
GAAAACGCCAGGAAAAGGGCAGGGCGGCAGCCTGTCGCGTAACTTAGGACTTGTGCGACATGTCGTTTTC
AGAAGACGGCTGCACTGAACGTCAGAAGCCGACTGCACTATAGCAGCGGAGGGGTTGGATCAAAGTACTT
TGATCCCGAGGGGAACCCTGTGGTTGGCATGCACATACAAATGGACGAACGGATAAACCT
Features (pLannotate 1.2.2; 26 found; start..end, strand, type, name):
     54..78      -  misc_feature   RB T-DNA repeat: right border repeat from nopaline C58 T-DNA
    144..298     -  CDS            lacZα (fragment): LacZα fragment of β-galactosidase; lacZ fragment
    323..347     +  protein_bind   attB1: mutant version of attB; recombination site for the Gateway® BP reaction BP Clonase™
   2749..2773    -  protein_bind   attB2: mutant version of attB; recombination site for the Gateway® BP reaction BP Clonase™
   2805..3521    +  CDS            Citrine: Citrine is a basic (constitutively fluorescent) yellow fluorescent protein published in 2001, derived from Aequorea victoria. It has moderate acid sensitivity.
   3543..4259    +  CDS            Citrine: Citrine is a basic (constitutively fluorescent) yellow fluorescent protein published in 2001, derived from Aequorea victoria. It has moderate acid sensitivity.
   4281..4997    +  CDS            Citrine: Citrine is a basic (constitutively fluorescent) yellow fluorescent protein published in 2001, derived from Aequorea victoria. It has moderate acid sensitivity.
   4999..5054    -  misc_feature   MCS: pUC18/19 multiple cloning site
   5060..5312    +  terminator     NOS terminator: nopaline synthase terminator and poly(A) signal
   5367..5389    -  protein_bind   lac operator (fragment): The lac repressor binds to the lac operator to inhibit transcription in E. coli. This inhibition can be relieved by adding lactose or isopropyl-β-D-thiogalactopyranoside (IPTG). lac repressor encoded by lacI
   5393..5423    -  promoter       lac promoter: promoter for the E. coli lac operon
   5438..5459    -  protein_bind   CAP binding site: CAP binding activates transcription in the presence of cAMP. E. coli catabolite activator protein
   5544..5718    -  polyA_signal   CaMV poly(A) signal: cauliflower mosaic virus polyadenylation signal
   5759..6784    -  CDS            HygR: hygromycin B phosphotransferase confers resistance to hygromycin
   6851..7527    -  promoter       CaMV 35S promoter (enhanced): cauliflower mosaic virus 35S promoter with a duplicated enhancer region
   7722..7746    -  misc_feature   LB T-DNA repeat: left border repeat from nopaline C58 T-DNA
   8005..8028    +  promoter       Pc promoter (fragment): intI1 (promoter lies within the coding sequence); class 1 integron promoter
   8204..8260    +  CDS            GmR (fragment): gentamycin acetyltransferase; aacC1; confers resistance to gentamycin
   8271..9058    +  CDS            SmR (fragment): aminoglycoside adenylyltransferase (Murphy, 1985); aadA; confers resistance to spectinomycin and streptomycin
   9304..9892    +  rep_origin     ori: high-copy-number ColE1/pMB1/pBR322/pUC origin of replication
  10078..10218   -  misc_feature   bom: basis of mobility region from pBR322
  10320..10359   -  CDS            rop (fragment): Rop protein, which maintains plasmids at low copy number; rop
  10562..10756   -  rep_origin     pVS1 oriV: origin of replication for the Pseudomonas plasmid pVS1 (Heeb et al., 2000)
  10822..11895   -  CDS            pVS1 RepA: replication protein from the Pseudomonas plasmid pVS1 (Heeb et al., 2000)
  12324..12953   -  CDS            pVS1 StaA: stability protein from the Pseudomonas plasmid pVS1 (Heeb et al., 2000)
  13513..13914   -  CDS            Y4CG_SINFN (fragment): Protein inferred from homology: Swiss-Prot protein existence level 3. From Sinorhizobium fredii (strain NBRC 101917 / NGR234).
