[The description below was written by a language model from this plasmid's Addgene catalogue record and pLannotate feature annotations shown in this document.]
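Description:
pEXPA10-NLS-3xmCitrine is a plant binary (T-DNA) expression vector built on the Gateway-compatible pMpGWB123 backbone, designed as a transcriptional fluorescent reporter for the Arabidopsis thaliana EXPANSIN A10 (EXPA10, AT1G26770) gene. Outside the T-DNA borders the plasmid carries a ColE1/pUC-type origin with a bom site for propagation in E. coli, and the pVS1 oriV with RepA and StaA functions, which allow stable replication in Agrobacterium. An aadA-type aminoglycoside adenylyltransferase gene provides the spectinomycin resistance used for bacterial selection.

Between the nopaline-type right and left border repeats lie two plant cassettes. The reporter cassette consists of the roughly 2.3 kb EXPA10 insert, recombined in by Gateway cloning and flanked by attB1 and attB2 sites. It is followed by three tandem Citrine coding sequences supplied by the backbone and a NOS terminator. The record lists EXPA10 as both insert and promoter and places a nuclear localisation signal at the C-terminal end of the insert. This suggests that EXPA10 regulatory sequence drives a nuclear-targeted triple yellow fluorescent protein, although the NLS itself is not annotated in the feature table. Concentrating a triple fluorophore in the nucleus gives a bright, cell-resolved signal. The second cassette, in the opposite orientation, expresses hygromycin phosphotransferase from an enhanced CaMV 35S promoter with a CaMV poly(A) signal, for selecting transformed plants.

The stated purpose is to report plant responses to bacterial infection, and the associated work profiled Arabidopsis leaves infected with Pseudomonas syringae at the single-cell level. The sequenced record is 14,200 nt, somewhat larger than the catalogued total size.
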