Addgene plasmid #192523: pEXPA10-NLS-3xmCitrine
Purpose: Fluorescent reporter for plant responses to bacterial infection
Depositing lab: Gitta Coaker. Depositing organization: University of California, Davis. Publication: Single-cell profiling of Arabidopsis leaves to Pseudomonas syringae infection. Zhu J, Lolle S, Tang A, Guel B, Kvitko B, Cole B, Coaker G. Cell Rep. 2023 Jun 20;42(7):112676. doi: 10.1016/j.celrep.2023.112676. PubMed 37342910.
Backbone
  Vector backbone: pMpGWB123
  Backbone size w/o insert (bp): 13428
  Total vector size (bp): 13846
  Vector type: Plant Expression
  Selectable markers: Hygromycin
Growth in bacteria
  Bacterial resistance: Spectinomycin, 50 μg/mL
  Growth temperature: 37°C
  Growth strain: DH5alpha
  Copy number: Unknown
Gene/Insert
  Gene/Insert name: EXPANSIN A10 (alt name: EXPA10)
  Species: A. thaliana (mustard weed)
  Insert size (bp): 2343
  GenBank ID: AT1G26770
  Entrez Gene: EXPA10 (a.k.a. AT1G26770, ARABIDOPSIS THALIANA EXPANSIN 10, ARABIDOPSIS THALIANA EXPANSIN ALPHA 1.1, AT-EXP10, ATEXP10, ATEXPA10, ATHEXP ALPHA 1.1, EXP10, EXPANSIN 10, T24P13.15, T24P13_15, expansin A10)
  Promoter: EXPA10
  Tag / fusion protein: NLS (C terminal on insert); 3xmCitrine (C terminal on backbone)
  Cloning method: Gateway Cloning
  Sequencing primers: 5′ TGTAAAACGACGGCCAGT
Terms and licenses: Academic/Nonprofit Terms; Industry Terms: Not Available to Industry
How to cite: pEXPA10-NLS-3xmCitrine was a gift from Gitta Coaker (Addgene plasmid # 192523 ; http://n2t.net/addgene:192523 ; RRID:Addgene_192523)
